>Addgene plasmid #20524 | pWZL Neo Myr Flag MAPK14 | addgene partial sequence | sequence record 26349 | 20524 with pWZL-Fwd
CTCCTTCTCTAGGCGCCGGCCGGATCCAGAATTCGCCACCATGGGGTCTTCAAAATCTAAACCAAAGGAC
CCCAGCCAGCGCCGGCGCAGGATCCGAGGTTACCTTGACTACAAAGACGATGACGACAAGCAATTGACAA
GTTTGTACAAAAAAGTTGGCATGTCTCAGGAGAGGCCCACGTTCTACCGGCAGGAGCTGAACAAGACAAT
CTGGGAGGTGCCCGAGCGTTACCAGAACCCGTCTCCAGTGGGCTCTGGCGCCTATGGCTCTGTGTGTGCT
GCTTTTGACACAAAAACGGGGTTACGTGTGGCAGTGAAGAAGCTCTCCAGACCATTTCAGTCCATCATTC
ATGCGAAAAGAACCTACAGAGAACTGCGGTTACTTAAACATATGAAACATGAAAATGTGATTGGTCTGTT
GGACGTTTTTACACCTGCAAGGTCTCTGGAGGAATTCAATGATGTGTATCTGGTGACCCATCTCATGGGG
GCAGATCTGAACAACATTGTGAAATGTCAGAAGCTTACAGATGACCATGTTCAGTTCCTTATCTACCAAA
TTCTCCGAGGTCTAAAGTATATACATTCAGCTGACATAATTCACAGGGACCTAAAACCTAGTAATCTAGC
TGTGAATGAAGACTGTGAGCTGAAGATTCTGGATTTTGGACTGGCTCGGCACACAGATGATGAAATGAC
