[The description below was written by a language model from this plasmid's Addgene catalogue record.]
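Description:
pWZL Neo Myr Flag MAPK14 is a retroviral mammalian expression plasmid built on the Gateway-compatible pWZL-Neo-Myr-Flag-DEST backbone. It is propagated in bacteria under ampicillin selection, and the record recommends a recombination-deficient host strain, a common precaution for vectors with repeated retroviral sequences such as long terminal repeats. In mammalian cells, stably transduced populations are selected through a neomycin resistance marker using G418. No feature table is supplied, so the bacterial origin of replication, the promoter driving the insert and the arrangement linking the insert to the neomycin marker are not stated in the record.

The insert is the human MAPK14 open reading frame (mitogen-activated protein kinase 14, also known as p38 alpha, listed as transcript variant 2). It was first cloned into a Gateway entry vector and then moved into the destination backbone by an LR recombination reaction, placing it in frame behind two N-terminal elements supplied by the backbone: a myristoylation signal and a Flag epitope tag. A myristoylation signal directs lipid modification and membrane association of the fusion protein, a strategy often used to promote kinase activation, while the Flag tag allows detection or immunoprecipitation.

The construct belongs to a library of myristoylated kinase clones created for integrative genomic screens aimed at finding oncogenic kinases in breast cancer. The depositors note that the identity of the gene was verified but the clone was not fully sequenced for minor mutations, and that a known mutation produces an L27P substitution in the encoded protein, which users should take into account when interpreting results.
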