Addgene plasmid #20524: pWZL Neo Myr Flag MAPK14
Depositing lab: William Hahn & Jean Zhao. Depositing organization: Dana-Farber Cancer Institute. Publication: Integrative Genomic Approaches Identify IKBKE as a Breast Cancer Oncogene (Kinase Library Clones). Boehm JS, Zhao JJ, Yao J, Kim SY, Firestein R, Dunn IF, Sjostrom SK, Garraway LA, Weremowicz S, Richardson AL, Greulich H, Stewart CJ, Mulvey LA, Shen RR, Ambrogio L, Hirozane-Kishikawa T, Hill DE, Vidal M, Meyerson M, Grenier JK, Hinkle G, Root DE, Roberts TM, Lander ES, Polyak K, Hahn WC. Cell. 2007 Jun 15. 129(6):1065-1079. 10.1016/j.cell.2007.03.052 PubMed 17574021.
Backbone
  Vector backbone: pWZL-Neo-Myr-Flag-DEST
  Backbone manufacturer: William Hahn Lab (available at Addgene, #15300)
  Vector type: Mammalian Expression, Retroviral
  Selectable markers: Neomycin (select with G418)
Growth in bacteria
  Bacterial resistance: Ampicillin, 100 μg/mL
  Growth temperature: 37°C
  Growth strain: Stbl3
  Growth instructions: Stbl3 cells to prevent recombination.
  Copy number: Unknown
Gene/Insert
  Gene/Insert name: MAPK14 (alt name: mitogen-activated protein kinase 14, transcript variant 2)
  Species: H. sapiens (human)
  GenBank ID: NM_001315
  Entrez Gene: MAPK14 (a.k.a. CSBP, CSBP1, CSBP2, CSPB1, EXIP, Mxi2, PRKM14, PRKM15, RK, SAPK2A, p38, p38ALPHA)
  Tag / fusion protein: Myr (N terminal on backbone); Flag (N terminal on backbone)
  Cloning method: Gateway Cloning
  Sequencing primers: 5′ pWZL-Fwd (GAA CCT CCT CGT TCG ACC); 3′ pWZL-Rev (TTC CGG GCC CTC ACA TTG)
Resource information
  A portion of this plasmid was derived from a plasmid made by: 1-G3
Terms and licenses: Academic/Nonprofit Terms; Industry Terms: Not Available to Industry
Depositor comments: ORFs were cloned into Gateway compatible pEntry vectors. An LR recombination reaction was performed to move the ORF to pWZL-Neo-Myr-Flag DEST such that the ORF would have 5' myristoylation and flag tags. This plasmid is part of a kinase library, and the gene has been verified, but has not been fully sequenced for minor mutations. Please see the following link for plasmids from this article that are not part of the kinase library http://www.addgene.org/pubmed/17574021 There is a mutation in the sequence causing L27P substitution in the aa sequence.
How to cite: pWZL Neo Myr Flag MAPK14 was a gift from William Hahn & Jean Zhao (Addgene plasmid # 20524 ; http://n2t.net/addgene:20524 ; RRID:Addgene_20524)
